>Addgene plasmid #218619 | pJJB1577 | addgene full sequence | sequence record 431875 | Addgene NGS Result
ACTGGCCGATAATTGCAGACGAACGCCTTGCCAACAGGGAGTTCTTCAGAGACATGGAGGCTCAAAACGA
AATTATTGACAGCCTAGACATCAATAGTCATACAACAGAAAGCGACCACCCAACTTTGGCTGATAATAGC
GTATAAACAATGCATACTTTGTACGTTCAAAATACAATGCAGTAGATATATTTATGCATATTACATATAA
TACATATCACATAGGAAGCAACAGGCGCGTTGGACTTTTAATTTTCGAGGACCGCGAATCCTTACATCAC
ACCCAATCCCCCACAAGTGATCCCCCACACACCATAGCTTCAAAATGTTTCTACTCCTTTTTTACTCTTC
CAGATTTTCTCGGACTCCGCGCATCGCCGTACCACTTCAAAACACCCAAGCACAGCATACTAAATTTCCC
CTCTTTCTTCCTCTAGGGTGTCGTTAATTACCCGTACTAAAGGTTTGGAAAAGAAAAAAGACACCGCCTC
GTTTCTTTTTCTTCGTCGAAAAAGGCAATAAAAATTTTTATCACGTTTCTTTTTCTTGAAAATTTTTTTT
TTTGATTTTTTTCTCTTTCGATGACCTCCCATTGATATTTAAGTTAATAAACGGTCATCAATTTCTCAAG
TTTCAGTTTCATTTTTCTTGTTCTATTACAACTTTTTTTACTTCTTGCTCATTAGAAAGAAAGCATAGCA
ATCTAATCTAAGTTTTAATTACAAAAGATCTATGGACGTAGGAAGTTGCTCAGTGGGAAATAATCCGCTT
GCGCAGTTGCACAAACATACTCAGCAGAACAAATCGCTTCAGTTTAATCAGAAGAATAATGGGCGTCTTA
ATGAGTCACCTCTACAGGGTACCAACAAGCCAGGTATTAGTGAGGCTTTTATATCCAATGTTAATGCTAT
TTCACAAGAAAACATGGCGAATATGCAAAGGTTCATAAACGGAGAACCACTGATCGATGATAAAAGAAGA
ATGGAAATAGGGCCATCCTCAGGCAGGCTTCCACCTTTTTCAAACGTACATTCTCTACAGACTTCAGCAA
ACCCAACCCAAATTAAGGGAGTGAACGATATATCTCATTGGTCACAGGAATTTCAAGGTAGTAATAGTAT
TCAAAATAGAAACGCGGATACAGGAAATTCAGAAAAGGCATGGCAGCGTGGCTCAACAACCGCATCAAGC
CGGTTTCAGTACCCTAATACCATGATGAATAACTATGCTTATGCTTCTATGAACAGTCTTAGTGGATCAA
GGCTCCAATCGCCTGCTTTCATGAATCAACAACAGTCTGGTCGTTCTAAAGAAGGAGTCAATGAGCAAGA
ACAACAACCCTGGACAGATCAGTTTGAAAAGCTGGAAAAAGAAGTCTCAGAAAACTTGGACATAAATGAT
GAAATAGAGAAGGAGGAAAATGTGAGTGAAGTAGAACAAAACAAACCAGAAACTGTTGAGAAGGAAGAAG
GAGTATATGGAGATCAGTATCAATCTGATTTCCAAGAAGTGTGGGATAGCATACACAAGGACGCTGAAGA
AGTCTTGCCATCCGAATTAGTTAATGATGACCTCAATCTAGGAGAAGACTACTTGAAATATCTCGGCGGT
AGAGTAAATGGGAACATCGAGTATGCTTTTCAATCTAACAACGAATATTTTAATAATCCTAATGCTTATA
AAATTGGCTGCCTACTGATGGAAAACGGAGCCAAATTGAGCGAGGCAGCGCTAGCATTTGAAGCTGCTGT
TAAAGAAAAACCGGACCATGTGGATGCATGGCTAAGATTGGGTCTAGTACAAACCCAGAATGAAAAAGAG
TTGAACGGCATAAGCGCCCTCGAAGAATGTTTAAAGTTAGACCCAAAGAATCTGGAGGCAATGAAAACTT
TAGCGATAAGTTATATAAACGAAGGTTATGATATGAGCGCCTTCACAATGCTGGATAAATGGGCAGAAAC
TAAGTACCCGGAAATTTGGTCAAGGATCAAGCAACAAGATGACAAATTTCAAAAAGAGAAAGGGTTTACC
CATATTGATATGAACGCTCATATCACAAAGCAATTTTTGCAACTAGCAAACAATTTAAGCACAATAGATC
CTGAAATACAACTATGCTTGGGACTCTTATTTTACACGAAAGATGATTTTGACAAAACCATAGATTGCTT
TGAAAGTGCGTTGAGGGTGAATCCTAATGACGAACTCATGTGGAATAGATTAGGGGCTTCATTGGCCAAT
TCCAATAGATCAGAGGAAGCAATCCAAGCCTATCATAGGGCACTACAACTAAAACCTTCTTTTGTTAGAG
CTCGCTATAATCTGGCGGTATCATCCATGAATATAGGCTGTTTCAAAGAAGCAGCAGGCTACTTATTAAG
TGTTCTAAGTATGCATGAAGTGAACACTAATAATAAAAAAGGAGATGTTGGATCTCTCTTGAATACGTAC
AATGATACTGTTATAGAGACTTTGAAGAGAGTTTTTATAGCGATGAATAGAGATGATTTACTTCAAGAAG
TGAAGCCAGGCATGGACCTGAAAAGATTTAAAGGAGAATTTTCGTTTTGAGGATCCTAACTCGAGGCGAA
TTTCTTATGATTTATGATTTTTATTATTAAATAAGTTATAAAAAAAATAAGTGTATACAAATTTTAAAGT
GACTCTTAGGTTTTAAAACGAAAATTCTTATTCTTGAGTAACTCTTTCCTGTAGGTCAGGTTGCTTTCTC
AGGTATAGCATGAGGTCGCTCTTATTGACCACACCTCTACCGGCATGCCGAGCAAATGCCTGCAAATCGC
TCCCCATTTCGCTGCCAAACCAGATGTCAACACAGCTACAACGGGATATCGTAAACAAAGGCGTTACCAT
AGAAATGTACTGATTGGCAGAATTACTCTTCAGGAGAATCTTTCATACAAAGGTATTCCATTGGGGAAAA
TCTCGTTACCAAGTCAATGCTGAACTTTCTATGGCCTTTGTTTACTATCGTTAATTATTTTACGACCACT
TCTGGGTAGAAATATTTCGTAGCCCTGGAACGAGCTTGTTTACGCGTTTTATCCCATTATATGGCACCCA
AATCAAATTTAAAAAGAAAAAACGCGTAAACAGTGTCGGGTAAGTTCATCCTCTGTTACTTTAATTGCTT
CTTTTTTTGAAATTCTAAGTAAACGCGTCATTTTGATCCTCAGGACACAGAAATCCTTGCAGAATCTTAT
TGGGTGTTGAATAGAGGACGCGTAAAAACGATATGGAAATTTTTTTCATATAGTGTAGAAAGAATAGGTT
GGCGTAGGTAGTTTCGTGTTTGATAGAAACCTCCAACAAAGTCTGCAACTCACGTTTTAGAATAACAAGT
TTAGAGTTTATCTTGTTGCCTTTGTTAAGTCAGTACCATTGAATAAAAATTATATAAAGGAGCTAATATT
TCATTGTTGGAAAATTACTCTACCATAATTGAAGCATATCTCATCCTTTTCATCCTTTTCAACGCAAGAG
AGACACCAACGAACAACACTTTATTTGTTGATATATTAACATCAGATCTATGTCTCGAGTTGCACAGCTC
GACTCGATAGCGCTTGATAAAGAATTGTATGGACAGTTTTGGTCCGAGTTCAATGCAGCATTCAATACGA
GTGAACACAAAGAGGAATGGGAGTTGGCACTGAACACAGTTGTGTTTATGTGCGCGACGAGGTTCCTGCC
ACACTATGGCTCTAGCTGTACGTATGGATCCGCACTCAGTGGCGTGGTTTTTCAGTGCAGGAAACGCACC
TTGTATGTCGTCACTGTCTTGGCAGGGTACGTGTGGAAGAAGATCACACATATTATTTTTAATGGGCCGC
ACTGTGGGAACCAGATGATGTGGCTGAAGCTGTACAAATGGGTTAATTTATTGTATCACGGCTGTGATGT
AACCAACTTCCTGAGGTTTCTAGCAGCGGAAGGGCCCAATGCGAGGGCGTTTTTGTCGCCGTTATACCGG
GCTTTTAATGTCCATTCCACAAGGTTGATTCGGGATGGTTCTGCAATTGCCTCTGAATTTTATTCGAACT
CTGTATTCGCTGGGTTAGAATACCAGAATAGACAATTGCTATGGAATGCACTATTAGAACTCTTTTCCAA
TACACTACTTACGAAAAGAGGACTCTTGACCTTTGTTAAAAAACCACCAAGATCTCGTTCTACGACTACT
TATAAGACAGTTTGCCCCCGTTGCGGCGGTTTTCCAACCAACCCATACCAGATCGCTTGTTGTCGTGCGA
ACTACTGTTACGTGTGCGTTGTAAAGGCGTTGGAGTGGTCTATGTGCGATGCCTGTGGATCCTCTGGGAG
ACTGACCGCCTCACCAGTGTACTAAGGATCCTAACTCGAGGTGAATTTACTTTAAATCTTGCATTTAAAT
AAATTTTCTTTTTATAGCTTTATGACTTAGTTTCAATTTATATACTATTTTAATGACATTTTCGATTCAT
TGATTGAAAGCTTTGTGTTTTTTCTTGATGCGCTATTGCATTGTTCTTGTCTTTTTCGCCACATGTAATA
TCTGTAGTAGATACCTGATACATTGTGGATGCTGAGTGAAATTTTAGTTAATAATGCTGGATGCACACAC
TGGCTTAAGATGACAACGAAGGCAAGCCCAGAAAAATATCGCAAGCACCTTTGGTCTTACAGTGCCAACT
TTTGGCCTGCCGACGTTAAGAGTACAAAGCTGATGGCAATGTACGACAAGATAACAGAGTCTCAAAAGAA
GTGAAACAATTTTTCTTCACCACATTTTCCATTGTTCCTTCCCCCCATAACTATAAACGTATTTATGTAT
ATATATTTGCGTGTAAGTGTGTGTACTATAGGGCACCGTAAAGTAATAATGCTTAATTAGTTACTACTAT
GACCATATAAGAGGTCATACTGTATGAAGCCACAAAGCAGATAGATCAATCATGTTTAACGAAAACTGTT
AATCGAAGATTATTTCTTTTTTTTTTTCTCTTTCCTTTTTACAAAGAAAATTTTTTTTGCGCTTTTTGCC
ATCACCATCGCAAGTTCTGGGACAATTGTTCTCTTTCGCTCCAGTTCCAAGGAAAGAGGTTTCTGTTTTA
CTTAATAGAAAGTGTCATCTTGTATTTTATATCTCTTCTTTCTTGTGTAAAATTCTTTAGTTTTGATTTT
GTATTTTTAGGACAGTGAGCTACGAAGTAACATTTTTACTTAATAACCGTTTGAAGCATAGAGCAGGCCC
TGGTATCACCACCTAATATCTGGCTTTTTATTCAATAAAAACTCAAAAAAAAAAATCCAAAAAAAACTAA
AAAACCAATAAAAATAAAAGATCTATGACATCGATTAACAGTTTTCCCAGGAATATTGACTGGCCTTCCA
ACATAGGCATTAAAAAAATAGAGGGAACTAATCCAACGGTGAATGCCATCAAGGGCTTGTTATATAATGG
TGGATCAATTTATGCATTTCTATATTTTGTTATTGCTATGTTTGTTGAACCAACGCTACAAAAGCAGTAC
CAGCAGAGAAATGATTTTTCCTTGTTTGTTTTGTTGCGTTTGAGAAGAATCATAGCGCAATTGCAAAAAC
GACTGGTGATGACCCCAGTATCGTCGTTGGGGTTCAACGAACAGAATAACTTTGTGGAGAGGTCCACTCA
AACTTCAGACGACAATATAATACGAGAAGATAATAGCCATTGGGCTGAAATGATTTATCAACTGCAAAAT
ATGAAACAAGAATTACAGTATTTTAACAGATCCTCAGGCCAACCATCTGAAAGTATAGACGATTTTGTCT
TTCAAATTAAGATGGTGACTGACCAGGTTGAGTTAACAGATAGGTCCCGAGCTTTCTCAAATAAATCAAG
AAATATTATACAGGGAATCCGAGAAATCAAAGGTTGGTTTGTGAATGGCCAAGTGCCAAGGTAAGGATCC
TAACTCGAGAGTGCTTTTAACTAAGAATTATTAGTCTTTTCTGCTTATTTTTTCATCATAGTTTAGAACA
CTTTATATTAACGAATAGTTTATGAATCTATTTAGGTTTAAAAATTGATACAGTTTTATAAGTTACTTTT
TCAAAGACTCGTGCTGTCTATTGCATAATGCACTGGAAGGGGAAAAAAAAGGTGCACACGCGTGGCTTTT
TCTTGAATTTGCAGTTTGAAAAATGCTGGTTCTGTATGGGCACAGACAACCTAAACGACTAGAGATCTAT
GTGAGGATCCTAACTCGAGATCGAGCTGGGTAGACTACCCATGAGTCACAATGAACGACGATGGCTTCTT
ATCTCACTTCAATAGTACTTTCCACCGGTTATACTTCCGGCTTTTCCCTATTAATACAAGCTACAATTTC
AATGGGTGGCAAATAATGTGTAGAATAGAAAATAAGCCGACAGGGTAATAAAGAAAATTTTTAGAAAAAA
AAGGTTAGATGGCTTATTTAAGTTACAGGCTAGCGAAAAAAGGAACTTCAGGGCAAGTAAAGTGTTTGAT
TGGGCACTAGCATGGCTTATAAAGGCGAGCAATTGTCGAAACTAATTAATGTTGTACGGACTATTGCTGT
CATCTCGTGGTAAATGCGTGTTCCAGGTCGAATACTACTTGCACACAGGCGAGCGGGGCCCCATAAAAGT
GTTGCCGATTTGTTAAGTTGTCTTTTCGGTTTTTCTACTCTGTTATTCCTTACTTCCCTTTTTAAGAACT
CTTTTTATCCTTCATTTAGGATCTTGCACGTTTCCGCCTCATCACTTGAATTAAAACATGTCTCTGTCAG
TAAACCTTGGCGTTTCTATTGTTCTTCATAGTTCAACTTTTATTATTACCCGCCCTGCGCGTTTACATTT
TTCCAGCAACAGCCAGCGAAAAATTAGAAAATCTGGTTGTTGACACCTCAAGAACAAGGGCAATTAGCCT
CAGCGTCGAATATAGATCATATTAGAATACCTATAGCTCCATCAAAAGAAATACACAAGATCTATGAAGA
ATGATAATAAGTTGCAAAAGGAAGCACTTATGCGACTATCGCAGCTAAGATTTCCATTTGCCGATGCTCC
AAGTATAGTACAAGCGCATCAAAAAGATGAACAAATCCAGGGCCTTTTGATTATGAAAGTGACTGAATTG
TGCAAATTGATAAAGAGTCAATTGTTTGTTAACTCTTACCCTAAGGAACTGTCCATATTTGCCAAGCTCC
TGTATTTGCTCTTTACTACAGGTAGGCGTGGTAGAACGTTAGGTGAGGAATATGTTGACTTGACATACAC
TAATAGGAAGGGTACCAGACTTGCAGGACGGCTCAAAATGATTGTATTCGCTTTCGCTTATCCTTTATGT
CCATATTTCATCACCAAACTATACAAGAAAATAATGAAGAACAACAAGGAAAGTAAAATTGAAGATACTG
AAAGTGTTGCCGCGTTTTGTAAGGGCCTTTTAGATTTCATTTTAGACGTACACATGACCCTCTTTTATTT
CAAAGGAGCTTTTTACAGTATTTCCAAAAGGATTTTTGGTATGAGATATGTTTTTAAACATATATTGTCA
AAAAATGAGGCCAATTTTAGAGAAGAGGGCTCACAAAAGTACAAAGTATTAGGTTATATCCTATTAGCTC
AAAATGTTATGAAATGGTACCCTGTCCTAACCTCTACGCTCGGGTCCTGGATTTATGGGAGAAAAAGGAC
CAATGATTCAATTACTAGGTCGTCTGTTGGTCTACAGGAGCGTTCAGAACATGAATCTATAGAAGGCATA
CCGAAGGAATCGCAGCTGACTCATATAAATTTGTCAGATAAAAACCAATTGCCATTTATTCCAGAAGCCT
CGAGAAAATGCATCCTATGTCTCATGAACATGAGTGATCCTAGCTGCGCGCCATGTGGACATCTATTTTG
TTGGAGTTGTCTTATGAGCTGGTGTAAAGAGAGGCCAGAATGCCCCTTGTGCAGACAACACTGTCAACCA
CAGGAAATTCTGGTCCTGCGGCAATAGGGATCCTAACTCGAGAGTGCTTTTAACTAAGAATTATTAGTCT
TTTCTGCTTATTTTTTCATCATAGTTTAGAACACTTTATATTAACGAATAGTTTATGAATCTATTTAGGT
TTAAAAATTGATACAGTTTTATAAGTTACTTTTTCAAAGACTCGTGCTGTCTATTGCATAATGCACTGGA
AGGGGAAAAAAAAGGTGCACACGCGTGGCTTTTTCTTGAATTTGCAGTTTGAAAAATGCTGAAGTGAATA
AAGCTCCACACAGTCGAACGACTAGAGATCTATGTGAGGATCCTAACTCGAGATCGAGCTGAGCAGTTAC
AGAGATGTTACGAACCACTAGTGCACTGCAGTACATGACATGTATGGGTTGAAAATATTTAGAGGATGCT
AAAAGTCCCGTCTAAAATAGAGGAAGTCATGGATTACATTATCACCTTTATTGTCCTGTTCCGTCTGGCT
AATTTGGGACGAGGAACGTTTGTCTCCATTCGCAACCTTTTGAAACCATATGAACGGCGGCTAATCTGAC
AGATGTCTTATATTTCTAGGATTGTAGAAAGCCTCCTCATCAAACCACCTTGTTTGAAAAAGGCACTAGT
GCGGTTGCTTTACTTGATCTAGTATTCTCCTACCTTGGAGCGGTCCCATATCAACTAAATTCAGTTTTCT
GACTGAGTTAAAAACTAATGTAGCGACACCACTTCCATTGGTGCCTCCGTTATTTTTTTTTTGTATGTTA
ATGCTAAATAATACACCGCTATGTATTTCAGGGCACTACTTCTACACATCAACGGTACTAAACATTTCGC
TCAAGATCGGTCCGCTTTCACGTATTTGGATGCTATGCAATGTTGCCGAGCGGCCGCGTGTTACAACCAA
TTAACCAATTCTGATTAGAAAAACTCATCGAGCATCAAATGAAACTGCAATTTATTCATATCAGGATTAT
CAATACCATATTTTTGAAAAAGCCGTTTCTGTAATGAAGGAGAAAACTCACCGAGGCAGTTCCATAGGAT
GGCAAGATCCTGGTATCGGTCTGCGATTCCGACTCGTCCAACATCAATACAACCTATTAATTTCCCCTCG
TCAAAAATAAGGTTATCAAGTGAGAAATCACCATGAGTGACGACTGAATCCGGTGAGAATGGCAAAAGCT
TATGCATTTCTTTCCAGACTTGTTCAACAGGCCAGCCATTACGCTCGTCATCAAAATCACTCGCATCAAC
CAAACCGTTATTCATTCGTGATTGCGCCTGAGCGAGGCGAAATACGCGATCGCTGTTAAAAGGACAATTA
CAAACAGGAATCGAATGCAACCGGCGCAGGAACACTGCCAGCGCATCAACAATATTTTCACCTGAATCAG
GATATTCTTCTAATACCTGGAATGCTGTTTTCCCGGGGATCGCAGTGGTGAGTAACCATGCATCATCAGG
AGTACGGATAAAATGCTTGATGGTCGGAAGAGGCATAAATTCCGTCAGCCAGTTTAGTCTGACCATCTCA
TCTGTAACATCATTGGCAACGCTACCTTTGCCATGTTTCAGAAACAACTCTGGCGCATCGGGCTTCCCAT
ACAATCGATAGATTGTCGCACCTGATTGCCCGACATTATCGCGAGCCCATTTATACCCATATAAATCAGC
ATCCATGTTGGAATTTAATCGCGGCCTGGAGCAAGACGTTTCCCGTTGAATATGGCTCATAACACCCCTT
GTATTACTGTTTATGTAAGCAGACAGTTTTATTGTTCATGATGATATATTTTTATCTTGTGCAATGTAAC
ATCAGAGATTTTGAGACACAACGTGGCTTTGTTGAATAAATCGAACTTTTGCTGAGTTGAAGGATCAGTC
ATGACCAAAATCCCTTAACGTGAGTTTTCGTTCCACTGAGCGTCAGACCCCGTAGAAAAGATCAAAGGAT
CTTCTTGAGATCCTTTTTTTCTGCGCGTAATCTGCTGCTTGCAAACAAAAAAACCACCGCTACCAGCGGT
GGTTTGTTTGCCGGATCAAGAGCTACCAACTCTTTTTCCGAAGGTAACTGGCTTCAGCAGAGCGCAGATA
CCAAATACTGTTCTTCTAGTGTAGCCGTAGTTAGGCCACCACTTCAAGAACTCTGTAGCACCGCCTACAT
ACCTCGCTCTGCTAATCCTGTTACCAGTGGCTGCTGCCAGTGGCGATAAGTCGTGTCTTACCGGGTTGGA
CTCAAGACGATAGTTACCGGATAAGGCGCAGCGGTCGGGCTGAACGGGGGGTTCGTGCACACAGCCCAGC
TTGGAGCGAACGACCTACACCGAACTGAGATACCTACAGCGTGAGCTATGAGAAAGCGCCACGCTTCCCG
AAGGGAGAAAGGCGGACAGGTATCCGGTAAGCGGCAGGGTCGGAACAGGAGAGCGCACGAGGGAGCTTCC
AGGGGGAAACGCCTGGTATCTTTATAGTCCTGTCGGGTTTCGCCACCTCTGACTTGAGCGTCGATTTTTG
TGATGCTCGTCAGGGGGGCGGAGCCTATGGAAAAACGCCAGCAACGCGGCCTTTTTACGGTTCCTGGCCT
TTTGCTGGCCTTTTGCTCACATGTTCTTTCCTGCGTTATCCCCTGATTCTGTGGATAACCGTGCGGCCGC
CAATTGAAAAAGGCCACTACTGAGCCAAGCGCAGAACCAGATGAGCCATTCATTGGATACTTGGGTGACG
TTACTGCATCTATAAACCAAGATATAAAAGAATATGGTCGCAGAAGAACAGTAATACCTACAAGCGATTT
AGTAGCGTCGTTCTACACCAAAAAGACGCCTGTTTTTAAGGTCAAGTTCAGCAGAAGCAATTTAGCCCTT
GCAGGAGGTGCTTTCAGGCCATAATTCACACTGAAAAAAATAACAGCATGGAAGTGATATGTAATAAGTA
TAACCTAATCCGATATGTAACTATTAGATGCTTTTTCGACATCGTACTTGACCTGCTCGGCGGTTATCAT
AGCGTCTTCTTTAGCCTTTTTTTTTTCGCTCAGTCATCGGGGCCAAAACAAGAAAGGCGAAGAACAGAAA
AATGAAAAATGTAACTGGTTGTTGTAAAAACCTTCCAGAGAAATAAGATGAAATGTATGTTGCTGGCACG
AACGAAGACAAATACCCTGAATTCGCATCTAGACTGA
Features (pLannotate 1.2.2; 10 found; start..end, strand, type, name):
      6..143     +  CDS            MRL1 (fragment): MRL1_YEAST - Experimental evidence at protein level: Swiss-Prot protein existence level 1. Sorting receptor involved in the transport of vacuolar enzymes from the Golgi complex to the vacuole. Involved in the delivery and maturation of PEP4 (vacuolar proteinase A) and PRB1 (vacuolar proteinase B). From Saccharomyces cerevisiae (strain ATCC 204508 / S288c) (Baker's yeast).
    305..712     +  promoter       TEF1 promoter: S. cerevisiae TEF1; promoter for EF-1α
    732..2567    +  CDS            PEX5: PEX5_YEAST - Also known as PAS10. Experimental evidence at protein level: Swiss-Prot protein existence level 1. Binds to the C-terminal PTS1-type tripeptide peroxisomal targeting signal (SKL-type) and plays an essential role in peroxisomal protein import. From Saccharomyces cerevisiae (strain ATCC 204508 / S288c) (Baker's yeast).
   2586..2773    +  terminator     ADH1 terminator: S. cerevisiae ADH1; transcription terminator for the S. cerevisiae alcohol dehydrogenase 1 (ADH1) gene
   3550..4362    +  CDS            PEX2: PEX2_YEAST - Also known as CRT1, PAS5. Experimental evidence at protein level: Swiss-Prot protein existence level 1. Required for the import of several proteins into peroxisomes. From Saccharomyces cerevisiae (strain ATCC 204508 / S288c) (Baker's yeast).
   5345..5941    +  CDS            PEX17: PEX17_YEAST - Also known as PAS9. Experimental evidence at protein level: Swiss-Prot protein existence level 1. Component of the peroxisomal translocation machinery with PEX13 and PEX14. Interacts indirectly with the PTS1 receptor (PAS10/PEX5) and directly binds to PEX14. Required for import of both PTS1 and PTS2 proteins. From Saccharomyces cerevisiae (strain ATCC 204508 / S288c) (Baker's yeast).
   6994..8004    +  CDS            PEX10: PEX10_YEAST - Also known as PAS4. Experimental evidence at protein level: Swiss-Prot protein existence level 1. Somewhat implicated in the biogenesis of peroxisomes. From Saccharomyces cerevisiae (strain ATCC 204508 / S288c) (Baker's yeast).
   8905..9720    -  CDS            KanR: aminoglycoside phosphotransferase; aph(3')-Ia; confers resistance to kanamycin in bacteria or G418 (Geneticin®) in eukaryotes
   9945..10533   +  rep_origin     ori: high-copy-number ColE1/pMB1/pBR322/pUC origin of replication
  10644..10871   +  CDS            TAF5 (fragment): TAF5_YEAST - Also known as TAF90. Experimental evidence at protein level: Swiss-Prot protein existence level 1. Functions as a component of the DNA-binding general transcription factor complex TFIID and the transcription regulatory histone acetylation (HAT) complexes SAGA, SALSA and SLIK. Binding of TFIID to a promoter (with or without TATA element) is the initial step in preinitiation complex (PIC) formation. TFIID plays a key role in the regulation of gene expression by RNA polymerase II through different activities such as transcription activator interaction, core promoter recognition and s
