[The description below was written by a language model from this plasmid's Addgene catalogue record and pLannotate feature annotations shown in this document.]
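Description:
pJJB1577 is a yeast integration plasmid built by Golden Gate assembly on the in-house PSG747 backbone, designed to place four Saccharomyces cerevisiae peroxin genes (PEX5, PEX2, PEX17 and PEX10) into the genome at the YBR197C locus. It carries no yeast replication origin or yeast selectable marker in the annotated features; integration is described as markerless and Cas9-assisted, so the plasmid serves as a donor template for repair of a Cas9-induced break rather than as an episome. In E. coli it is maintained through a high-copy ColE1/pUC-type origin and a kanamycin resistance gene.

The four coding sequences lie in the same orientation as successive transcription units across the roughly 11.2 kb construct. PEX5, the receptor that recognises C-terminal PTS1 (SKL-type) peroxisomal targeting signals, is driven by the strong constitutive TEF1 promoter and ends with the ADH1 terminator. The gaps flanking PEX2, PEX17 and PEX10 are large enough to hold promoters and terminators, but the automated annotation did not identify them, so the regulatory elements for these three genes are not stated in the record. PEX17 is a component of the peroxisomal import machinery together with PEX13 and PEX14, and PEX2 and PEX10 are also needed for peroxisomal protein import or biogenesis. Short fragments of the yeast genes MRL1 and TAF5 sit on either side of the cassette array, outside the bacterial backbone segment; these probably belong to the homology arms directing recombination, although the record does not label them as such. The associated work concerns increasing peroxisome import capacity to compartmentalise multienzyme pathways in yeast, which fits this plasmid's role of raising expression of import components.
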