Addgene plasmid #218619: pJJB1577
Purpose: Express Pex5, Pex2, Pex17, and Pex10
Depositing lab: John Dueber. Depositing organization: University of California, Berkeley. Publication: ML-enhanced peroxisome capacity enables compartmentalization of multienzyme pathway. Baker JJ, Shi J, Wang S, Mujica EM, Bianco S, Capponi S, Dueber JE. Nat Chem Biol. 2024 Oct 14. doi: 10.1038/s41589-024-01759-2. PubMed 39402374.
Backbone
  Vector backbone: PSG747
  Backbone manufacturer: Internal
  Vector type: Yeast Expression
  Selectable markers: Markerless integration into Saccharomyces cerevisiae YBR197C locus using Cas9
Growth in bacteria
  Bacterial resistance: Kanamycin, 50 μg/mL
  Growth temperature: 37°C
  Growth strain: DH5alpha
  Copy number: High Copy
Gene/Insert
  Gene/Insert name: Pex5
  Species: S. cerevisiae (budding yeast)
  Cloning method: Golden Gate
Terms and licenses: Academic/Nonprofit Terms; Industry Terms: Not Available to Industry
Depositor comments: Express Pex5, Pex2, Pex17, and Pex10. Integrated into YBR197C locus
How to cite: pJJB1577 was a gift from John Dueber (Addgene plasmid # 218619 ; http://n2t.net/addgene:218619 ; RRID:Addgene_218619)
